>Addgene plasmid #205294 | pInt_attP1_kanR | addgene full sequence | sequence record 407001 | Addgene NGS Result
GGTTTGTCTGGTCAACCACCGCGGTCTCAGTGGTGTACGGTACAAACCGTGTAGGCTGGAGCTGCTTCGA
AGTTCCTATACTTTCTAGAGAATAGGAACTTCGGAATAGGAACTTCAAGATCCCCCACGCTGCCGCAAGC
ACTCAGGGCGCAAGGGCTGCTAAAGGAAGCGGAACACGTAGAAAGCCAGTCCGCAGAAACGGTGCTGACC
CCGGATGAATGTCAGCTACTGGGCTATCTGGACAAGGGAAAACGCAAGCGCAAAGAGAAAGCAGGTAGCT
TGCAGTGGGCTTACATGGCGATAGCTAGACTGGGCGGTTTTATGGACAGCAAGCGAACCGGAATTGCCAG
CTGGGGCGCCCTCTGGTAAGGTTGGGAAGCCCTGCAAAGTAAACTGGATGGCTTTCTTGCCGCCAAGGAT
CTGATGGCGCAGGGGATCAAGATCTGATCAAGAGACAGGATGAGGATCGTTTCGCATGATTGAACAAGAT
GGATTGCACGCAGGTTCTCCGGCCGCTTGGGTGGAGAGGCTATTCGGCTATGACTGGGCACAACAGACAA
TCGGCTGCTCTGATGCCGCCGTGTTCCGGCTGTCAGCGCAGGGGCGCCCGGTTCTTTTTGTCAAGACCGA
CCTGTCCGGTGCCCTGAATGAACTGCAGGACGAGGCAGCGCGGCTATCGTGGCTGGCCACGACGGGCGTT
CCTTGCGCAGCTGTGCTCGACGTTGTCACTGAAGCGGGAAGGGACTGGCTGCTATTGGGCGAAGTGCCGG
GGCAGGATCTCCTGTCATCTCACCTTGCTCCTGCCGAGAAAGTATCCATCATGGCTGATGCAATGCGGCG
GCTGCATACGCTTGATCCGGCTACCTGCCCATTCGACCACCAAGCGAAACATCGCATCGAGCGAGCACGT
ACTCGGATGGAAGCCGGTCTTGTCGATCAGGATGATCTGGACGAAGAGCATCAGGGGCTCGCGCCAGCCG
AACTGTTCGCCAGGCTCAAGGCGCGCATGCCCGACGGCGAGGATCTCGTCGTGACCCATGGCGATGCCTG
CTTGCCGAATATCATGGTGGAAAATGGCCGCTTTTCTGGATTCATCGACTGTGGCCGGCTGGGTGTGGCG
GACCGCTATCAGGACATAGCGTTGGCTACCCGTGATATTGCTGAAGAGCTTGGCGGCGAATGGGCTGACC
GCTTCCTCGTGCTTTACGGTATCGCCGCTCCCGATTCGCAGCGCATCGCCTTCTATCGCCTTCTTGACGA
GTTCTTCTGAGCGGGACTCTGGGGTTCGAAATGACCGACCAAGCGACGCCCAACCTGCCATCACGAGATT
TCGATTCCACCGCCGCCTTCTATGAAAGGTTGGGCTTCGGAATCGTTTTCCGGGACGCCGGCTGGATGAT
CCTCCAGCGCGGGGATCTCATGCTGGAGTTCTTCGCCCACCCCAGCTTCAAAAGCGCTCTAAGGAGGATA
TTCATATGGACCATGGCTAATTCCCATGTCAGCCGTTAAGTGTTCCTGTGTCACTCAAAATTGCTTTGAG
AGGCTCTAAGGGCTTCTCAGTGCGTTACATCCCTGGCTTGTTGTCCACAACCGTTAAACCTTAAAAGCTT
TAAAAGCCTTATATATTCTTTTTTTTCTTATAAAACTTAAAACCTTAGAGGCTATTTAAGTTGCTGATTT
ATATTAATTTTATTGTTCAAACATGAGAGCTTAGTACGTGAAACATGAGAGCTTAGTACGTTAGCCATGA
GAGCTTAGTACGTTAGCCATGAGGGTTTAGTTCGTTAAACATGAGAGCTTAGTACGTTAAACATGAGAGC
TTAGTACGTGAAACATGAGAGCTTAGTACGTACTATCAACAGGTTGAACTGCTGATCTTCAGATCCTCTA
CGCCGGACGCATCGTGGCCGGATCTTGCGGCCGCAAAAGAAGTTCCTATACTTTCTAGAGAATAGGAACT
TCGGAATAGGAACTATTACACGTCTTGAGCGATT
Features (pLannotate 1.2.2; 6 found; start..end, strand, type, name):
     69..116     -  protein_bind   FRT: FLP-mediated recombination occurs in the 8-bp core sequence TCTAGAAA (Turan and Bode, 2011). FLP recombinase from the Saccharomyces cerevisiae 2μ plasmid
    121..444     +  CDS            tnpA (fragment): TN5P_ECOLX - Also known as tnp. Experimental evidence at protein level: Swiss-Prot protein existence level 1. Mediates transposition of transposon Tn5 by a 'cut and paste' mechanism. First, the monomeric transposase binds the 19 bp inverted DNA repeats flanking the transposon. Then, dimerization of the DNA- bound transposase creates a synaptic DNA complex. After nicking of the first DNA strand, excision of the transposon proceeds through a series of intermediates. The transposase then mediates the insertion of the transposon at a new site by strand transfer. The activity of the wild- type tran
    476..1267    +  CDS            neo: KKA2_KLEPN - Also known as kan, nptII. Experimental evidence at protein level: Swiss-Prot protein existence level 1. Resistance to kanamycin, neomycin, paromomycin, ribostamycin, butirosin and gentamicin B. From Klebsiella pneumoniae.
   1291..1443    +  CDS            ble (fragment): BLE_KLEPN - Experimental evidence at protein level: Swiss-Prot protein existence level 1. Binding protein with a strong affinity to the bleomycin family of antibiotics. Binds to CL990; an antimitotic-antibiotic compound. From Klebsiella pneumoniae.
   1497..1885    -  rep_origin     R6K γ ori: γ replication origin from E. coli plasmid R6K; requires the R6K initiator protein pi for replication
   1929..1962    -  protein_bind   FRT (minimal): supports FLP-mediated excision but not integration (Turan and Bode, 2011) FLP recombinase from the Saccharomyces cerevisiae 2μ plasmid
