[The description below was written by a language model from this plasmid's Addgene catalogue record and pLannotate feature annotations shown in this document.]
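Description:
pInt_attP1_kanR is a small (about 2 kb) empty-backbone integrating plasmid built for ORBIT, an oligonucleotide recombineering method adapted here to E. coli. It is derived from pKD4, with a portion taken from the earlier ORBIT plasmid pKM496. Replication depends on an R6K γ origin, which fires only when the R6K initiator protein pi is supplied in trans. The plasmid is therefore maintained at low copy in pir+ cloning strains such as BW25141 and behaves as a non-replicating, suicide-type molecule in ordinary E. coli hosts. Selection is by kanamycin, conferred by the Tn5-derived neo (nptII) gene. The short tnpA and ble fragments annotated on either side of neo are non-functional remnants of the Tn5 region carried over with the pKD4 resistance cassette rather than intended payloads.

The key functional element is a wild-type attP site, designated P1 or site #1. The automated feature table did not annotate it, so its position on the map is not given. In the ORBIT scheme, a targeting oligonucleotide installs the partner attachment site at a chosen chromosomal locus, and a site-specific integrase then recombines that site with the plasmid attP. Because the plasmid cannot replicate in the target strain, kanamycin-resistant colonies represent integration events at the targeted locus. The integrase itself is not named in the record. Two FRT sites, one full-length and one minimal, bracket the resistance cassette and origin, so FLP recombinase can later excise most of the backbone and leave a small scar. No insert is present. The plasmid serves as the standard integrating partner for making marked genomic modifications at high throughput.
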