Addgene plasmid #205294: pInt_attP1_kanR
Purpose: (Empty Backbone) Integrating plasmid for ORBIT in E. coli. Standard attP site (#1).
Depositing lab: Scott Saunders. Depositing organization: University of Texas Southwestern Medical Center. Publication: ORBIT for E. coli: Kilobase-scale oligonucleotide recombineering at high throughput and high efficiency. Saunders SH, Ahmed AM. bioRxiv 2023 10.1101/2023.06.28.546561.
Backbone
  Vector backbone: pKD4
  Vector type: Synthetic Biology
Growth in bacteria
  Bacterial resistance: Kanamycin, 50 μg/mL
  Growth temperature: 37°C
  Growth strain: BW25141
  Copy number: Low Copy
Gene/Insert
  Gene/Insert name: None
Resource information
  A portion of this plasmid was derived from a plasmid made by: pKM496 (Addgene #109301) and pKD4 (CGSC #7632)
Terms and licenses: Academic/Nonprofit Terms; Industry Terms: Not Available to Industry
Depositor comments: Nonreplicating ORBIT integrating plasmid with WT attP (P1) sequence. Replicates in pir+ strains for cloning. FRT sites can be used to excise most of the backbone. Kanamycin resistant. Please visit https://doi.org/10.1101/2023.06.28.546561 for bioRxiv preprint. Depositing lab uses BW25141 strain for growth (https://cgsc.biology.yale.edu/Strain.php?ID=64690)
How to cite: pInt_attP1_kanR was a gift from Scott Saunders (Addgene plasmid # 205294 ; http://n2t.net/addgene:205294 ; RRID:Addgene_205294)
